>Addgene plasmid #77216 | HCK gRNA (BRDN0001145403) | addgene full sequence | sequence record 187336 | Addgene Assembled Sequence
CCCGGGTGCAAAGATGGATAAAGTTTTAAACAGAGAGGAATCTTTGCAGCTAATGGACCTTCTAGGTCTT
GAAAGGAGTGGGAATTGGCTCCGGTGCCCGTCAGTGGGCAGAGCGCACATCGCCCACAGTCCCCGAGAAG
TTGGGGGGAGGGGTCGGCAATTGATCCGGTGCCTAGAGAAGGTGGCGCGGGGTAAACTGGGAAAGTGATG
TCGTGTACTGGCTCCGCCTTTTTCCCGAGGGTGGGGGAGAACCGTATATAAGTGCAGTAGTCGCCGTGAA
CGTTCTTTTTCGCAACGGGTTTGCCGCCAGAACACAGGTAAGTGCCGTGTGTGGTTCCCGCGGGCCTGGC
CTCTTTACGGGTTATGGCCCTTGCGTGCCTTGAATTACTTCCACCTGGCTGCAGTACGTGATTCTTGATC
CCGAGCTTCGGGTTGGAAGTGGGTGGGAGAGTTCGAGGCCTTGCGCTTAAGGAGCCCCTTCGCCTCGTGC
TTGAGTTGAGGCCTGGCCTGGGCGCTGGGGCCGCCGCGTGCGAATCTGGTGGCACCTTCGCGCCTGTCTC
GCTGCTTTCGATAAGTCTCTAGCCATTTAAAATTTTTGATGACCTGCTGCGACGCTTTTTTTCTGGCAAG
ATAGTCTTGTAAATGCGGGCCAAGATCTGCACACTGGTATTTCGGTTTTTGGGGCCGCGGGCGGCGACGG
GGCCCGTGCGTCCCAGCGCACATGTTCGGCGAGGCGGGGCCTGCGAGCGCGGCCACCGAGAATCGGACGG
GGGTAGTCTCAAGCTGGCCGGCCTGCTCTGGTGCCTGGCCTCGCGCCGCCGTGTATCGCCCCGCCCTGGG
CGGCAAGGCTGGCCCGGTCGGCACCAGTTGCGTGAGCGGAAAGATGGCCGCTTCCCGGCCCTGCTGCAGG
GAGCTCAAAATGGAGGACGCGGCGCTCGGGAGAGCGGGCGGGTGAGTCACCCACACAAAGGAAAAGGGCC
TTTCCGTCCTCAGCCGTCGCTTCATGTGACTCCACGGAGTACCGGGCGCCGTCCAGGCACCTCGATTAGT
TCTCGAGCTTTTGGAGTACGTCGTCTTTAGGTTGGGGGGAGGGGTTTTATGCGATGGAGTTTCCCCACAC
TGAGTGGGTGGAGACTGAAGTTAGGCCAGCTTGGCACTTGATGTAATTCTCCTTGGAATTTGCCCTTTTT
GAGTTTGGATCTTGGTTCATTCTCAAGCCTCAGACAGTGGTTCAAAGTTTTTTTCTTCCATTTCAGGTGT
CGTGACGTACGGCCACCATGACCGAGTACAAGCCCACGGTGCGCCTCGCCACCCGCGACGACGTCCCCAG
GGCCGTACGCACCCTCGCCGCCGCGTTCGCCGACTACCCCGCCACGCGCCACACCGTCGATCCGGACCGC
CACATCGAGCGGGTCACCGAGCTGCAAGAACTCTTCCTCACGCGCGTCGGGCTCGACATCGGCAAGGTGT
GGGTCGCGGACGACGGCGCCGCCGTGGCGGTCTGGACCACGCCGGAGAGCGTCGAAGCGGGGGCGGTGTT
CGCCGAGATCGGCCCGCGCATGGCCGAGTTGAGCGGTTCCCGGCTGGCCGCGCAGCAACAGATGGAAGGC
CTCCTGGCGCCGCACCGGCCCAAGGAGCCCGCGTGGTTCCTGGCCACCGTCGGAGTCTCGCCCGACCACC
AGGGCAAGGGTCTGGGCAGCGCCGTCGTGCTCCCCGGAGTGGAGGCGGCCGAGCGCGCCGGGGTGCCCGC
CTTCCTGGAGACCTCCGCGCCCCGCAACCTCCCCTTCTACGAGCGGCTCGGCTTCACCGTCACCGCCGAC
GTCGAGGTGCCCGAAGGACCGCGCACCTGGTGCATGACCCGCAAGCCCGGTGCCTGAACGCGTTAAGTCG
ACAATCAACCTCTGGATTACAAAATTTGTGAAAGATTGACTGGTATTCTTAACTATGTTGCTCCTTTTAC
GCTATGTGGATACGCTGCTTTAATGCCTTTGTATCATGCTATTGCTTCCCGTATGGCTTTCATTTTCTCC
TCCTTGTATAAATCCTGGTTGCTGTCTCTTTATGAGGAGTTGTGGCCCGTTGTCAGGCAACGTGGCGTGG
TGTGCACTGTGTTTGCTGACGCAACCCCCACTGGTTGGGGCATTGCCACCACCTGTCAGCTCCTTTCCGG
GACTTTCGCTTTCCCCCTCCCTATTGCCACGGCGGAACTCATCGCCGCCTGCCTTGCCCGCTGCTGGACA
GGGGCTCGGCTGTTGGGCACTGACAATTCCGTGGTGTTGTCGGGGAAATCATCGTCCTTTCCTTGGCTGC
TCGCCTGTGTTGCCACCTGGATTCTGCGCGGGACGTCCTTCTGCTACGTCCCTTCGGCCCTCAATCCAGC
GGACCTTCCTTCCCGCGGCCTGCTGCCGGCTCTGCGGCCTCTTCCGCGTCTTCGCCTTCGCCCTCAGACG
AGTCGGATCTCCCTTTGGGCCGCCTCCCCGCGTCGACTTTAAGACCAATGACTTACAAGGCAGCTGTAGA
TCTTAGCCACTTTTTAAAAGAAAAGGGGGGACTGGAAGGGCTAATTCACTCCCAACGAAGACAAGATCTG
CTTTTTGCTTGTACTGGGTCTCTCTGGTTAGACCAGATCTGAGCCTGGGAGCTCTCTGGCTAACTAGGGA
ACCCACTGCTTAAGCCTCAATAAAGCTTGCCTTGAGTGCTTCAAGTAGTGTGTGCCCGTCTGTTGTGTGA
CTCTGGTAACTAGAGATCCCTCAGACCCTTTTAGTCAGTGTGGAAAATCTCTAGCAGTACGTATAGTAGT
TCATGTCATCTTATTATTCAGTATTTATAACTTGCAAAGAAATGAATATCAGAGAGTGAGAGGAACTTGT
TTATTGCAGCTTATAATGGTTACAAATAAAGCAATAGCATCACAAATTTCACAAATAAAGCATTTTTTTC
ACTGCATTCTAGTTGTGGTTTGTCCAAACTCATCAATGTATCTTATCATGTCTGGCTCTAGCTATCCCGC
CCCTAACTCCGCCCATCCCGCCCCTAACTCCGCCCAGTTCCGCCCATTCTCCGCCCCATGGCTGACTAAT
TTTTTTTATTTATGCAGAGGCCGAGGCCGCCTCGGCCTCTGAGCTATTCCAGAAGTAGTGAGGAGGCTTT
TTTGGAGGCCTAGGGACGTACCCAATTCGCCCTATAGTGAGTCGTATTACGCGCGCTCACTGGCCGTCGT
TTTACAACGTCGTGACTGGGAAAACCCTGGCGTTACCCAACTTAATCGCCTTGCAGCACATCCCCCTTTC
GCCAGCTGGCGTAATAGCGAAGAGGCCCGCACCGATCGCCCTTCCCAACAGTTGCGCAGCCTGAATGGCG
AATGGG
[124 nt withheld, positions 3367-3490]
C
[91 nt withheld, positions 3492-3582]
A
[49 nt withheld, positions 3584-3632]
CCTTTGACGTTGGAGTCCACGTTCTTT
[37 nt withheld, positions 3660-3696]
ACCCTATCTCGGTCTATTCTTTTGATTTATAAGGGATTTTGCCGATTTCGGCCTATTGGTTAAAAAATGA
GCTGATTTAACAAAAATTTAACGCGAATTTTAACAAAATATTAACGCTTACAATTTAGGTGGCACTTTTC
GGGGAAATGTGCGCGGAACCCCTATTTGTTTATTTTTCTAAATACATTCAAATATGTATCCGCTCATGAG
ACAATAACCCTGATAAATGCTTCAATAATATTGAAAAAGGAAGAGTATGAGTATTCAACATTTCCGTGTC
GCCCTTATTCCCTTTTTTGCGGCATTTTGCCTTCCTGTTTTTGCTCACCCAGAAACGCTGGTGAAAGTAA
AAGATGCTGAAGATCAGTTGGGTGCACGAGTGGGTTACATCGAACTGGATCTCAACAGCGGTAAGATCCT
TGAGAGTTTTCGCCCCGAAGAACGTTTTCCAATGATGAGCACTTTTAAAGTTCTGCTATGTGGCGCGGTA
TTATCCCGTATTGACGCCGGGCAAGAGCAACTCGGTCGCCGCATACACTATTCTCAGAATGACTTGGTTG
AGTACTCACCAGTCACAGAAAAGCATCTTACGGATGGCATGACAGTAAGAGAATTATGCAGTGCTGCCAT
AACCATGAGTGATAACACTGCGGCCAACTTACTTCTGACAACGATCGGAGGACCGAAGGAGCTAACCGCT
TTTTTGCACAACATGGGGGATCATGTAACTCGCCTTGATCGTTGGGAACCGGAGCTGAATGAAGCCATAC
CAAACGACGAGCGTGACACCACGATGCCTGTAGCAATGGCAACAACGTTGCGCAAACTATTAACTGGCGA
ACTACTTACTCTAGCTTCCCGGCAACAATTAATAGACTGGATGGAGGCGGATAAAGTTGCAGGACCACTT
CTGCGCTCGGCCCTTCCGGCTGGCTGGTTTATTGCTGATAAATCTGGAGCCGGTGAGCGTGGGTCTCGCG
GTATCATTGCAGCACTGGGGCCAGATGGTAAGCCCTCCCGTATCGTAGTTATCTACACGACGGGGAGTCA
GGCAACTATGGATGAACGAAATAGACAGATCGCTGAGATAGGTGCCTCACTGATTAAGCATTGGTAACTG
TCAGACCAAGTTTACTCATATATACTTTAGATTGATTTAAAACTTCATTTTTAATTTAAAAGGATCTAGG
TGAAGATCCTTTTTGATAATCTCATGACCAAAATCCCTTAACGTGAGTTTTCGTTCCACTGAGCGTCAGA
CCCCGTAGAAAAGATCAAAGGATCTTCTTGAGATCCTTTTTTTCTGCGCGTAATCTGCTGCTTGCAAACA
AAAAAACCACCGCTACCAGCGGTGGTTTGTTTGCCGGATCAAGAGCTACCAACTCTTTTTCCGAAGGTAA
CTGGCTTCAGCAGAGCGCAGATACCAAATACTGTTCTTCTAGTGTAGCCGTAGTTAGGCCACCACTTCAA
GAACTCTGTAGCACCGCCTACATACCTCGCTCTGCTAATCCTGTTACCAGTGGCTGCTGCCAGTGGCGAT
AAGTCGTGTCTTACCGGGTTGGACTCAAGACGATAGTTACCGGATAAGGCGCAGCGGTCGGGCTGAACGG
GGGGTTCGTGCACACAGCCCAGCTTGGAGCGAACGACCTACACCGAACTGAGATACCTACAGCGTGAGCT
ATGAGAAAGCGCCACGCTTCCCGAAGGGAGAAAGGCGGACAGGTATCCGGTAAGCGGCAGGGTCGGAACA
GGAGAGCGCACGAGGGAGCTTCCAGGGGGAAACGCCTGGTATCTTTATAGTCCTGTCGGGTTTCGCCACC
TCTGACTTGAGCGTCGATTTTTGTGATGCTCGTCAGGGGGGCGGAGCCTATGGAAAAACGCCAGCAACGC
GGCCTTTTTACGGTTCCTGGCCTTTTGCTGGCCTTTTGCTCACATGTTCTTTCCTGCGTTATCCCCTGAT
TCTGTGGATAACCGTATTACCGCCTTTGAGTGAGCTGATACCGCTCGCCGCAGCCGAACGACCGAGCGCA
GCGAGTCAGTGAGCGAGGAAGCGGAAGAGCGCCCAATACGCAAACCGCCTCTCCCCGCGCGTTGGCCGAT
TCATTAATGCAGCTGGCACGACAGGTTTCCCGACTGGAAAGCGGGCAGTGAGCGCAACGCAATTAATGTG
AGTTAGCTCACTCATTAGGCACCCCAGGCTTTACACTTTATGCTTCCGGCTCGTATGTTGTGTGGAATTG
TGAGCGGATAACAATTTCACACAGGAAACAGCTATGACCATGATTACGCCAAGCGCGCAATTAACCCTCA
CTAAAGGGAACAAAAGCTGGAGCTGCAAGCTTAATGTAGTCTTATGCAATACTCTTGTAGTCTTGCAACA
TGGTAACGATGAGTTAGCAACATGCCTTACAAGGAGAGAAAAAGCACCGTGCATGCCGATTGGTGGAAGT
AAGGTGGTACGATCGTGCCTTATTAGGAAGGCAACAGACGGGTCTGACATGGATTGGACGAACCACTGAA
TTGCCGCATTGCAGAGATATTGTATTTAAGTGCCTAGCTCGATACATAAACGGGTCTCTCTGGTTAGACC
AGATCTGAGCCTGGGAGCTCTCTGGCTAACTAGGGAACCCACTGCTTAAGCCTCAATAAAGCTTGCCTTG
AGTGCTTCAAGTAGTGTGTGCCCGTCTGTTGTGTGACTCTGGTAACTAGAGATCCCTCAGACCCTTTTAG
TCAGTGTGGAAAATCTCTAGCAGTGGCGCCCGAACAGGGACTTGAAAGCGAAAGGGAAACCAGAGGAGCT
CTCTCGACGCAGGACTCGGCTTGCTGAAGCGCGCACGGCAAGAGGCGAGGGGCGGCGACTGGTGAGTACG
CCAAAAATTTTGACTAGCGGAGGCTAGAAGGAGAGAGATGGGTGCGAGAGCGTCAGTATTAAGCGGGGGA
GAATTAGATCGCGATGGGAAAAAATTCGGTTAAGGCCAGGGGGAAAGAAAAAATATAAATTAAAACATAT
AGTATGGGCAAGCAGGGAGCTAGAACGATTCGCAGTTAATCCTGGCCTGTTAGAAACATCAGAAGGCTGT
AGACAAATACTGGGACAGCTACAACCATCCCTTCAGACAGGATCAGAAGAACTTAGATCATTATATAATA
CAGTAGCAACCCTCTATTGTGTGCATCAAAGGATAGAGATAAAAGACACCAAGGAAGCTTTAGACAAGAT
AGAGGAAGAGCAAAACAAAAGTAAGACCACCGCACAGCAAGCGGCCGCTGATCTTCAGACCTGGAGGAGG
AGATATGAGGGACAATTGGAGAAGTGAATTATATAAATATAAAGTAGTAAAAATTGAACCATTAGGAGTA
GCACCCACCAAGGCAAAGAGAAGAGTGGTGCAGAGAGAAAAAAGAGCAGTGGGAATAGGAGCTTTGTTCC
TTGGGTTCTTGGGAGCAGCAGGAAGCACTATGGGCGCAGCGTCAATGACGCTGACGGTACAGGCCAGACA
ATTATTGTCTGGTATAGTGCAGCAGCAGAACAATTTGCTGAGGGCTATTGAGGCGCAACAGCATCTGTTG
CAACTCACAGTCTGGGGCATCAAGCAGCTCCAGGCAAGAATCCTGGCTGTGGAAAGATACCTAAAGGATC
AACAGCTCCTGGGGATTTGGGGTTGCTCTGGAAAACTCATTTGCACCACTGCTGTGCCTTGGAATGCTAG
TTGGAGTAATAAATCTCTGGAACAGATTTGGAATCACACGACCTGGATGGAGTGGGACAGAGAAATTAAC
AATTACACAAGCTTAATACACTCCTTAATTGAAGAATCGCAAAACCAGCAAGAAAAGAATGAACAAGAAT
TATTGGAATTAGATAAATGGGCAAGTTTGTGGAATTGGTTTAACATAACAAATTGGCTGTGGTATATAAA
ATTATTCATAATGATAGTAGGAGGCTTGGTAGGTTTAAGAATAGTTTTTGCTGTACTTTCTATAGTGAAT
AGAGTTAGGCAGGGATATTCACCATTATCGTTTCAGACCCACCTCCCAACCCCGAGGGGACCCAGAGAGG
GCCTATTTCCCATGATTCCTTCATATTTGCATATACGATACAAGGCTGTTAGAGAGATAATTAGAATTAA
TTTGACTGTAAACACAAAGATATTAGTACAAAATACGTGACGTAGAAAGTAATAATTTCTTGGGTAGTTT
GCAGTTTTAAAATTATGTTTTAAAATGGACTATCATATGCTTACCGTAACTTGAAAGTATTTCGATTTCT
TGGCTTTATATATCTTGTGGAAAGGACGAAACACCGCCAGCTTGAGGGATTCCCGAGTTTTAGAGCTAGA
AATAGCAAGTTAAAATAAGGCTAGTCCGTTATCAACTTGAAAAAGTGGCACCGAGTCGGTGCTTTTTTAA
GCTTGGCGTAACTAGATCTTGAGACAAATGGCAGTATTCATCCACAATTTTAAAAGAAAAGGGGGGATTG
GGGGGTACAGTGCAGGGGAAAGAATAGTAGACATAATAGCAACAGACATACAAACTAAAGAATTACAAAA
ACAAATTACAAAAATTCAAAATTTTCGGGTTTATTACAGGGACAGCAGAGATCCACTTTGGCGCCGGCTC
GAGGGGG
Features (pLannotate 1.2.2; 29 found; start..end, strand, type, name):
     14..80      +  CDS            small t antigen (fragment): SV40 (simian virus 40) small t antigen
    106..317     +  promoter       EF-1α core promoter: core promoter for human elongation factor EF-1α
    318..1256    +  intron         EF-1α intron A: intron upstream of the start codon of human EF-1α
   1278..1877    +  CDS            PuroR (fragment): puromycin N-acetyltransferase; pac from Streptomyces; confers resistance to puromycin
   1893..2481    +  misc_feature   WPRE: woodchuck hepatitis virus posttranscriptional regulatory element
   2532..2551    +  misc_feature   cPPT/CTS (fragment): central polypurine tract and central termination sequence of HIV-1
   2553..2786    +  LTR            3' LTR (ΔU3): self-inactivating 3' long terminal repeat (LTR) from HIV-1
   2864..2985    +  polyA_signal   SV40 poly(A) signal: SV40 polyadenylation signal
   3025..3160    +  rep_origin     SV40 ori: SV40 origin of replication
   3181..3199    -  promoter       T7 promoter: promoter for bacteriophage T7 RNA polymerase
   3207..3362    +  CDS            lacZα (fragment): LacZα fragment of β-galactosidase; lacZ fragment
   3367..3795    +  rep_origin     f1 ori (sequence partly withheld): f1 bacteriophage origin of replication; arrow indicates direction of (+) strand synthesis
   3848..3952    +  promoter       AmpR promoter: bla
   3953..4813    +  CDS            AmpR: β-lactamase; bla; confers resistance to ampicillin, carbenicillin, and related antibiotics
   4984..5572    +  rep_origin     ori: high-copy-number ColE1/pMB1/pBR322/pUC origin of replication
   5755..5847    +  CDS            lacI (fragment): lac repressor; lacI; The lac repressor binds to the lac operator to inhibit transcription in E. coli. This inhibition can be relieved by adding lactose or isopropyl-β-D-thiogalactopyranoside (IPTG).
   5860..5881    +  protein_bind   CAP binding site: CAP binding activates transcription in the presence of cAMP. E. coli catabolite activator protein
   5896..5926    +  promoter       lac promoter: promoter for the E. coli lac operon
   5934..5950    +  protein_bind   lac operator: The lac repressor binds to the lac operator to inhibit transcription in E. coli. This inhibition can be relieved by adding lactose or isopropyl-β-D-thiogalactopyranoside (IPTG). lac repressor encoded by lacI
   5995..6013    +  promoter       T3 promoter: promoter for bacteriophage T3 RNA polymerase
   6041..6267    +  promoter       RSV promoter: Rous sarcoma virus enhancer/promoter
   6268..6448    +  LTR            5' LTR (truncated): truncated 5' long terminal repeat (LTR) from HIV-1
   6495..6620    +  misc_feature   HIV-1 Ψ: packaging signal of human immunodeficiency virus type 1
   6604..6967    +  CDS            HIV-1 gag (fragment): gag protein from human immunodeficiency virus 1; gag
   7113..7346    +  misc_feature   RRE: The Rev response element (RRE) of HIV-1 allows for Rev-dependent mRNA export from the nucleus to the cytoplasm.
   7723..7749    +  CDS            Rev (fragment): human immunodeficiency virus 1 (HIV-1) Rev protein; rev; enhances nuclear export of unspliced and incompletely spliced viral mRNAs
   7753..7993    +  promoter       U6 promoter: RNA polymerase III promoter for human U6 snRNA
   8023..8098    +  misc_RNA       gRNA scaffold: guide RNA scaffold for the Streptococcus pyogenes CRISPR/Cas9 system
   8154..8271    +  misc_feature   cPPT/CTS: central polypurine tract and central termination sequence of HIV-1
