[The description below was written by a language model from this plasmid's Addgene catalogue record and pLannotate feature annotations shown in this document.]
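Description:
HCK gRNA (BRDN0001145403) is a third-generation lentiviral guide RNA plasmid built on the lentiGuide-Puro backbone and designed to target the human HCK gene, which encodes a Src-family tyrosine kinase. It belongs to a set of guides making up a human kinome CRISPR library. In bacteria it is maintained through a high-copy ColE1/pUC-type origin and selected with ampicillin via the β-lactamase gene. The backbone also retains an f1 origin, an SV40 origin and remnants of lac and phage promoter elements.

The lentiviral transfer cassette begins with an RSV promoter fused to a truncated HIV-1 5' LTR, which makes genomic RNA production Tat-independent. This is followed by the Ψ packaging signal with a gag fragment, and by the Rev response element for Rev-dependent nuclear export. Within the vector genome, a human U6 RNA polymerase III promoter drives the HCK-specific spacer joined to the Streptococcus pyogenes Cas9 guide RNA scaffold, and a cPPT/CTS element lies downstream to aid nuclear import. A separate Pol II unit uses the EF-1α core promoter with its intron A to express puromycin N-acetyltransferase, which allows selection of transduced mammalian cells. A WPRE enhances transcript expression, and the cassette ends in a U3-deleted, self-inactivating 3' LTR followed by an SV40 polyadenylation signal.

The plasmid does not encode Cas9. It is meant to be packaged into lentivirus and used in cells that already express Cas9 or alongside a separate Cas9 vector, in order to disrupt HCK. The guide was designed against several HCK reference transcripts. The cloning method is not recorded.
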