Addgene plasmid #77216: HCK gRNA (BRDN0001145403)
Purpose: 3rd generation lentiviral gRNA plasmid targeting human HCK
Depositing lab: John Doench & David Root. Depositing organization: Broad Institute. Publication: Optimized sgRNA design to maximize activity and minimize off-target effects of CRISPR-Cas9. Doench JG, Fusi N, Sullender M, Hegde M, Vaimberg EW, Donovan KF, Smith I, Tothova Z, Wilen C, Orchard R, Virgin HW, Listgarten J, Root DE. Nat Biotechnol. 2016 Jan 18. doi: 10.1038/nbt.3437. PubMed 26780180.
Backbone
  Vector backbone: lentiGuide-Puro
  Backbone manufacturer: Zhang Lab (Addgene plasmid # 52963)
  Vector type: Mammalian Expression, Lentiviral, CRISPR
  Selectable markers: Puromycin
Growth in bacteria
  Bacterial resistance: Ampicillin, 100 μg/mL
  Growth temperature: 37°C
  Growth strain: DH5alpha
  Copy number: High Copy
Gene/Insert
  Gene/Insert name: HCK (alt names: HCK; NM_001172129.1)
  gRNA/shRNA sequence: CCAGCTTGAGGGATTCCCGA
  Species: H. sapiens (human)
  Entrez Gene: HCK (a.k.a. AIPCV, JTK9, p59Hck, p61Hck)
  Promoter: hU6
  Cloning method: Unknown
  Sequencing primers: 5′ U6-F; 3′ pS2-R
Terms and licenses: Academic/Nonprofit Terms; Industry Terms: Not Available to Industry
Depositor comments: The gRNA was designed to target the following Genbank reference sequence(s): NM_001172129.1,NM_001172130.1,NM_001172131.1,NM_001172132.1,NM_001172133.1,NM_002110.3. Note that this plasmid does NOT contain Cas9. It should be used in conjunction with lentiCas9-Blast (Addgene #52962) or otherwise with cell lines already expressing Cas9. Browse the full kinome gRNA library at http://www.addgene.org/pooled-library/broadgpp-human-kinome/ or visit http://www.broadinstitute.org/rnai/public/ for detailed protocols and information.
How to cite: HCK gRNA (BRDN0001145403) was a gift from John Doench & David Root (Addgene plasmid # 77216 ; http://n2t.net/addgene:77216 ; RRID:Addgene_77216)
