>Addgene plasmid #77216 | HCK gRNA (BRDN0001145403) | depositor partial sequence | sequence record 144676 | Target Sequence
CCAGCTTGAGGGATTCCCGA
