>Addgene plasmid #77216 | HCK gRNA (BRDN0001145403) | addgene partial sequence | sequence record 187335 | hU6-F
AGAAAGTAATAATTTCTTGGGTAGTTTGCAGTTTTAAAATTATGTTTTAAAATGGACTATCATATGCTTA
CCGTAACTTGAAAGTATTTCGATTTCTTGGCTTTATATATCTTGTGGAAAGGACGAAACACCGCCAGCTT
GAGGGATTCCCGAGTTTTAGAGCTAGAAATAGCAAGTTAAAATAAGGCTAGTCCGTTATCAACTTGAAAA
AGTGGCACCGAGTCGGTGCTTTTTTAAGCTTGGCGTAACTAGATCTTGAGACAAATGGCAGTATTCATCC
ACAATTTTAAAAGAAAAGGGGGGATTGGGGGGTACAGTGCAGGGGAAAGAATAGTAGACATAATAGCAAC
AGACATACAAACTAAAGAATTACAAAAACAAATTACAAAAATTCAAAATTTTCGGGTTTATTACAGGGAC
AGCAGAGATCCACTTTGGCGCCGGCTCGAGGGGGCCCGGGTGCAAAGATGGATAAAGTTTTAAACAGAGA
GGAATCTTTGCAGCTAATGGACCTTCTAGGTCTTGAAAGGAGTGGGAATTGGCTCCGGTGCCCGTCAGTG
GGCAGAGCGC
